Addgene plasmid #54761: mTagBFP2-C1
Purpose: (Empty Backbone) Localization: C1 Cloning Vector, Excitation: 399, Emission: 456
Depositing lab: Michael Davidson. Depositing organization: Florida State University, Tallahassee. Publication: An enhanced monomeric blue fluorescent protein with the high chemical stability of the chromophore. Subach OM, Cranfill PJ, Davidson MW, Verkhusha VV. PLoS One. 2011;6(12):e28674. Epub 2011 Dec 8. 10.1371/journal.pone.0028674 PubMed 22174863.
Backbone
  Vector backbone: mTagBFP2-C1
  Backbone size (bp): 4750
  Vector type: Mammalian Expression
  Selectable markers: Neomycin (select with G418)
  Tag / fusion protein: mTagBFP2 (N terminal on backbone)
Growth in bacteria
  Bacterial resistance: Kanamycin, 50 μg/mL
  Growth temperature: 37°C
  Growth strain: DH5alpha
  Copy number: High Copy
Gene/Insert
  Gene/Insert name: None
  Tag / fusion protein: mTagBFP2 (N terminal on backbone)
Terms and licenses: Academic/Nonprofit Terms; Industry Terms
Depositor comments: . Excitation = 399; Emission = 456
How to cite: mTagBFP2-C1 was a gift from Michael Davidson (Addgene plasmid # 54761)
