[The description below was written by a language model from this plasmid's Addgene catalogue record.]
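Description:
mTagBFP2-C1 is an empty mammalian expression backbone of about 4.75 kb designed for building fusions to the monomeric blue fluorescent protein mTagBFP2. It carries no insert. The fluorescent protein coding sequence is part of the backbone and sits at the N terminus, following the "C1" cloning-vector convention in which a gene of interest is cloned downstream of the fluorescent protein, so that the tag ends up on the amino-terminal end of the partner. The recorded spectral values are an excitation maximum of 399 nm and an emission maximum of 456 nm, placing it in the blue channel, where it can be combined with green, yellow or red reporters in multicolour imaging.

In bacteria the plasmid is maintained at high copy under kanamycin selection. In mammalian cells the neomycin resistance marker allows G418 selection of stable transfectants. The record provides no feature table and does not name the promoter driving mTagBFP2, the polyadenylation signal, the origin of replication or the sites available in the cloning region, so these details cannot be stated here.

Typical uses supported by the record are expressing mTagBFP2 alone as a blue marker of transfected cells, or serving as the recipient vector for N-terminally tagged fusion proteins whose localization and dynamics are followed by fluorescence microscopy. The associated publication describes mTagBFP2 as an enhanced monomeric blue fluorescent protein whose chromophore has high chemical stability.
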