>Addgene plasmid #54761 | mTagBFP2-C1 | depositor partial sequence | sequence record 85158 | insert sequence
TGTTTTGGCACCAAAATCAACGGGACTTTCCAAAATGTCGTAACAACTCCGCCCCATTGACGCAAATGGG
CGGTAGGCGTGTACGGTGGGAGGTCTATATAAGCAGAGCTGGTTTAGTGAACCGTCAGATCCGCTAGCGG
TGGCCACCATGGTGTCTAAGGGCGAAGAGCTGATTAAGGAGAACATGCACATGAAGCTGTACATGGAGGG
CACCGTGGACAACCATCACTTCAAGTGCACATCCGAGGGCGAAGGCAAGCCCTACGAGGGCACCCAGACC
ATGAGAATCAAGGTGGTCGAGGGCGGCCCTCTCCCCTTCGCCTTCGACATCCTGGCTACTAGCTTCCTCT
ACGGCAGCAAGACCTTCATCAACCACACCCAGGGCATCCCCGACTTCTTCAAGCAGTCCTTCCCTGAGGG
CTTCACATGGGAGAGAGTCACCACATACGAAGACGGGGGCGTGCTGACCGCTACCCAGGACACCAGCCTC
CAGGACGGCTGCCTCATCTACAACGTCAAGATCAGAGGGGTGAACTTCACATCCAACGGCCCTGTGATGC
AGAAGAAAACACTCGGCTGGGAGGCCTTCACCGAGACGCTGTACCCCGCTGACGGCGGCCTGGAAGGCAG
AAACGACATGGCCCTGAAGCTCGTGGGCGGGAGCCATCTGATCGCAAACGCCAAGACCACATATAGATCC
AAGAAACCCGCTAAGAACCTCAAGATGCCTGGCGTCTACTATGTGGACTACAGACTGGAAAGAATCAAGG
AGGCCAACAACGAGACCTACGTCGAGCAGCACGAGGTGGCAGTGGCCAGATACTGCGACCTCCCTAGCAA
ACTGGGGCACAAGCTTAATTCCGGACTCAGATCTCGAGCTCAAGCTTCGAATTCTGCAGTCGACGGTACC
GCGGGCCCGGGATCCACCGGATCTAGATAACTGATCATAATCAGCCATACCACATTTGTAGAGGTTTTAC
TTGCTTTAAAAAACCTCCCACACCTCCCCCTGAACCTGAAACATAAAATGAATGCAATTGTTGTTGTTAA
CTTGTTTATTGCAGCTTATAATGGTTACAAATAAAGCAATAGCATCACAAATTTCACAAATAAAGCATTT
TTTTTTCACTGCATTC
