>Addgene plasmid #54761 | mTagBFP2-C1 | addgene partial sequence | sequence record 90816 | CMV-F 5'-CGCAAATGGGCGGTAGGCGTG-3'
AGTGAACCGTCAGATCCGCTAGCGGTGGCCACCATGGTGTCTAAGGGCGAAGAGCTGATTAAGGAGAACA
TGCACATGAAGCTGTACATGGAGGGCACCGTGGACAACCATCACTTCAAGTGCACATCCGAGGGCGAAGG
CAAGCCCTACGAGGGCACCCAGACCATGAGAATCAAGGTGGTCGAGGGCGGCCCTCTCCCCTTCGCCTTC
GACATCCTGGCTACTAGCTTCCTCTACGGCAGCAAGACCTTCATCAACCACACCCAGGGCATCCCCGACT
TCTTCAAGCAGTCCTTCCCTGAGGGCTTCACATGGGAGAGAGTCACCACATACGAAGACGGGGGCGTGCT
GACCGCTACCCAGGACACCAGCCTCCAGGACGGCTGCCTCATCTACAACGTCAAGATCAGAGGGGTGAAC
TTCACATCCAACGGCCCTGTGATGCAGAAGAAAACACTCGGCTGGGAGGCCTTCACCGAGACGCTGTACC
CCGCTGACGGCGGCCTGGAAGGCAGAAACGACATGGCCCTGAAGCTCGTGGGCGGGAGCCATCTGATCGC
AAACGCCAAGACCACATATAGATCCAAGAAACCCGCTAAGAACCTCAAGATGCCTGGCGTCTACTATGTG
GACTACAGACTGGAAAGAATCAAGGAGGCCAACAACGAGACCTACGTCGAGCAGCACGAGGTGGCAGTGG
CCAGATACTGCGACCTCCCTAGCAAACTGGGGCACAAGCTTAATTCCGGACTCAGATCTCGAGCTCAAGC
TTCGAATTCTGCAGTCGACGGTACCGCGGGCCCGGGATCCACCGGATCTAGATAACTGATCATAATCAGC
CATACCACATTTGTAGAGGTT
